>Addgene plasmid #22317 | pRS403-PGAL1-hpSC_URA3 | depositor full sequence | sequence record 45191 | pRS403-PGAL1-hpSC_URA3 sequence 5919 bps
GACGAAAGGGCCTCGTGATACGCCTATTTTTATAGGTTAATGTCATGATAATAATGGTTTCTTAGACGTC
AGGTGGCACTTTTCGGGGAAATGTGCGCGGAACCCCTATTTGTTTATTTTTCTAAATACATTCAAATATG
TATCCGCTCATGAGACAATAACCCTGATAAATGCTTCAATAATATTGAAAAAGGAAGAGTATGAGTATTC
AACATTTCCGTGTCGCCCTTATTCCCTTTTTTGCGGCATTTTGCCTTCCTGTTTTTGCTCACCCAGAAAC
GCTGGTGAAAGTAAAAGATGCTGAAGATCAGTTGGGTGCACGAGTGGGTTACATCGAACTGGATCTCAAC
AGCGGTAAGATCCTTGAGAGTTTTCGCCCCGAAGAACGTTTTCCAATGATGAGCACTTTTAAAGTTCTGC
TATGTGGCGCGGTATTATCCCGTATTGACGCCGGGCAAGAGCAACTCGGTCGCCGCATACACTATTCTCA
GAATGACTTGGTTGAGTACTCACCAGTCACAGAAAAGCATCTTACGGATGGCATGACAGTAAGAGAATTA
TGCAGTGCTGCCATAACCATGAGTGATAACACTGCGGCCAACTTACTTCTGACAACGATCGGAGGACCGA
AGGAGCTAACCGCTTTTTTGCACAACATGGGGGATCATGTAACTCGCCTTGATCGTTGGGAACCGGAGCT
GAATGAAGCCATACCAAACGACGAGCGTGACACCACGATGCCTGTAGCAATGGCAACAACGTTGCGCAAA
CTATTAACTGGCGAACTACTTACTCTAGCTTCCCGGCAACAATTAATAGACTGGATGGAGGCGGATAAAG
TTGCAGGACCACTTCTGCGCTCGGCCCTTCCGGCTGGCTGGTTTATTGCTGATAAATCTGGAGCCGGTGA
GCGTGGGTCTCGCGGTATCATTGCAGCACTGGGGCCAGATGGTAAGCCCTCCCGTATCGTAGTTATCTAC
ACGACGGGGAGTCAGGCAACTATGGATGAACGAAATAGACAGATCGCTGAGATAGGTGCCTCACTGATTA
AGCATTGGTAACTGTCAGACCAAGTTTACTCATATATACTTTAGATTGATTTAAAACTTCATTTTTAATT
TAAAAGGATCTAGGTGAAGATCCTTTTTGATAATCTCATGACCAAAATCCCTTAACGTGAGTTTTCGTTC
CACTGAGCGTCAGACCCCGTAGAAAAGATCAAAGGATCTTCTTGAGATCCTTTTTTTCTGCGCGTAATCT
GCTGCTTGCAAACAAAAAAACCACCGCTACCAGCGGTGGTTTGTTTGCCGGATCAAGAGCTACCAACTCT
TTTTCCGAAGGTAACTGGCTTCAGCAGAGCGCAGATACCAAATACTGTCCTTCTAGTGTAGCCGTAGTTA
GGCCACCACTTCAAGAACTCTGTAGCACCGCCTACATACCTCGCTCTGCTAATCCTGTTACCAGTGGCTG
CTGCCAGTGGCGATAAGTCGTGTCTTACCGGGTTGGACTCAAGACGATAGTTACCGGATAAGGCGCAGCG
GTCGGGCTGAACGGGGGGTTCGTGCACACAGCCCAGCTTGGAGCGAACGACCTACACCGAACTGAGATAC
CTACAGCGTGAGCTATGAGAAAGCGCCACGCTTCCCGAAGGGAGAAAGGCGGACAGGTATCCGGTAAGCG
GCAGGGTCGGAACAGGAGAGCGCACGAGGGAGCTTCCAGGGGGAAACGCCTGGTATCTTTATAGTCCTGT
CGGGTTTCGCCACCTCTGACTTGAGCGTCGATTTTTGTGATGCTCGTCAGGGGGGCGGAGCCTATGGAAA
AACGCCAGCAACGCGGCCTTTTTACGGTTCCTGGCCTTTTGCTGGCCTTTTGCTCACATGTTCTTTCCTG
CGTTATCCCCTGATTCTGTGGATAACCGTATTACCGCCTTTGAGTGAGCTGATACCGCTCGCCGCAGCCG
AACGACCGAGCGCAGCGAGTCAGTGAGCGAGGAAGCGGAAGAGCGCCCAATACGCAAACCGCCTCTCCCC
GCGCGTTGGCCGATTCATTAATGCAGCTGGCACGACAGGTTTCCCGACTGGAAAGCGGGCAGTGAGCGCA
ACGCAATTAATGTGAGTTACCTCACTCATTAGGCACCCCAGGCTTTACACTTTATGCTTCCGGCTCCTAT
GTTGTGTGGAATTGTGAGCGGATAACAATTTCACACAGGAAACAGCTATGACCATGATTACGCCAAGCGC
GCAATTAACCCTCACTAAAGGGAACAAAAGCTGGAGCTCCACCGCGGTGGCGGCCGCGGGGATGATCCAC
TAGTACGGATTAGAAGCCGCCGAGCGGGTGACAGCCCTCCGAAGGAAGACTCTCCTCCGTGCGTCCTCGT
CTTCACCGGTCGCGTTCCTGAAACGCAGATGTGCCTCGCGCCGCACTGCTCCGAACAATAAAGATTCTAC
AATACTAGCTTTTATGGTTATGAAGAGGAAAAATTGGCAGTAACCTGGCCCCACAAACCTTCAAATGAAC
GAATCAAATTAACAACCATAGGATGATAATGCGATTAGTTTTTTAGCCTTATTTCTGGGGTAATTAATCA
GCGAAGCGATGATTTTTGATCTATTAACAGATATATAAATGCAAAAACTGCATAACCACTTTAACTAATA
CTTTCAACATTTTCGGTTTGTATTACTTCTTATTCAAATGTAATAAAAGTATCAACAAAAAATTGTTAAT
ATACCTCTATACTTTAACGTCAAGGAGAAAAAACCCCGGATCGGACTACTAGCAGCTGTAAAGGCATTAT
CCGCCAAGTACAATTTTTTACTCTTCGAAGACAGAAAATTTGCTGACATTGGTAATACAGTCAAATTGCA
GTACTCTGCGGGTGTATACAGAATAGCAGAATGGGCAGACATTACGAATGCACACGGTGTGGTGGGCCCA
GGTATTGTTAGCGGTTTGAAGCAGGCGGCAGAAGAAGTAACAAAGGAACCTAGAGGCCTTTTGATGTTAG
CAGAATTGTCATGCAAGGGCTCCCTATCTACTGGAGAATATACTAAGGGTACTGTTGACATTGCGAAGAG
CGACAAAGATTTTGTTATCGGCTTTATTGCTCAAAGAGACATGGGTGCTCGAGAAAATCAGGTGTGTTGG
AACTTTTTTCAAACCTTACTAAACATTGAAACTAATTGGTAAAGATAGAGGAATTCCACCCATGTCTCTT
TGAGCAATAAAGCCGATAACAAAATCTTTGTCGCTCTTCGCAATGTCAACAGTACCCTTAGTATATTCTC
CAGTAGATAGGGAGCCCTTGCATGACAATTCTGCTAACATCAAAAGGCCTCTAGGTTCCTTTGTTACTTC
TTCTGCCGCCTGCTTCAAACCGCTAACAATACCTGGGCCCACCACACCGTGTGCATTCGTAATGTCTGCC
CATTCTGCTATTCTGTATACACCCGCAGAGTACTGCAATTTGACTGTATTACCAATGTCAGCAAATTTTC
TGTCTTCGAAGAGTAAAAAATTGTACTTGGCGGATAATGCCTTTATCTAGAGGGCCGCATCATGTAATTA
GTTATGTCACGCTTACATTCACGCCCTCCCCCCACATCCGCTCTAACCGAAAAGGAAGGAGTTAGACAAC
CTGAAGTCTAGGTCCCTATTTATTTTTTTATAGTTATGTTAGTATTAAGAACGTTATTTATATTTCAAAT
TTTTCTTTTTTTTCTGTACAGACGCGTGTACGCATGTAACATTATACTGAAAACCTTGCTTGAGAAGGTT
TTGGGACGCTCGAAGGCTTTAATTTGCAAGCTGCGGCGTCGACCTCGAGGGGGGGCCCGGTACCCAATTC
GCCCTATAGTGAGTCGTATTACGCGCGCTCACTGGCCGTCGTTTTACAACGTCGTGACTGGGAAAACCCT
GGCGTTACCCAACTTAATCGCCTTGCAGCACATCCCCCTTTCGCCAGCTGGCGTAATAGCGAAGAGGCCC
GCACCGATCGCCCTTCCCAACAGTTGCGCAGCCTGAATGGCGAATGGCGCG
[124 nt withheld, positions 4042-4165]
C
[91 nt withheld, positions 4167-4257]
A
[49 nt withheld, positions 4259-4307]
CCTTTGACGTTGGAGTCCACGTTCTTT
[37 nt withheld, positions 4335-4371]
ACCCTATCTCGGTCTATTCTTTTGATTTATAAGGGATTTTGCCGATTTCGGCCTATTGGTTAAAAAATGA
GCTGATTTAACAAAAATTTAACGCGAATTTTAACAAAATATTAACGTTTACAATTTCCTGATGCGGTATT
TTCTCCTTACGCATCTGTGCGGTATTTCACACCGCATAGATCCGTCGAGTTCAAGAGAAAAAAAAAGAAA
AAGCAAAAAGAAAAAAGGAAAGCGCGCCTCGTTCAGAATGACACGTATAGAATGATGCATTACCTTGTCA
TCTTCAGTATCATACTGTTCGTATACATACTTACTGACATTCATAGGTATACATATATACACATGTATAT
ATATCGTATGCTGCAGCTTTAAATAATCGGTGTCACTACATAAGAACACCTTTGGTGGAGGGAACATCGT
TGGTACCATTGGGCGAGGTGGCTTCTCTTATGGCAACCGCAAGAGCCTTGAACGCACTCTCACTACGGTG
ATGATCATTCTTGCCTCGCAGACAATCAACGTGGAGGGTAATTCTGCTAGCCTCTGCAAAGCTTTCAAGA
AAATGCGGGATCATCTCGCAAGAGAGATCTCCTACTTTCTCCCTTTGCAAACCAAGTTCGACAACTGCGT
ACGGCCTGTTCGAAAGATCTACCACCGCTCTGGAAAGTGCCTCATCCAAAGGCGCAAATCCTGATCCAAA
CCTTTTTACTCCACGCGCCAGTAGGGCCTCTTTAAAAGCTTGACCGAGAGCAATCCCGCAGTCTTCAGTG
GTGTGATGGTCGTCTATGTGTAAGTCACCAATGCACTCAACGATTAGCGACCAGCCGGAATGCTTGGCCA
GAGCATGTATCATATGGTCCAGAAACCCTATACCTGTGTGGACGTTAATCACTTGCGATTGTGTGGCCTG
TTCTGCTACTGCTTCTGCCTCTTTTTCTGGGAAGATCGAGTGCTCTATCGCTAGGGGACCACCCTTTAAA
GAGATCGCAATCTGAATCTTGGTTTCATTTGTAATACGCTTTACTAGGGCTTTCTGCTCTGTCATCTTTG
CCTTCGTTTATCTTGCCTGCTCATTTTTTAGTATATTCTTCGAAGAAATCACATTACTTTATATAATGTA
TAATTCATTATGTGATAATGCCAATCGCTAAGAAAAAAAAAGAGTCATCCGCTAGGGGAAAAAAAAAAAT
GAAAATCATTACCGAGGCATAAAAAAATATAGAGTGTACTAGAGGAGGCCAAGAGTAATAGAAAAAGAAA
ATTGCGGGAAAGGACTGTGTTATGACTTCCCTGACTAATGCCGTGTTCAAACGATACCTGGCAGTGACTC
CTAGCGCTCACCAAGCTCTTAAAACGGGAATTTATGGTGCACTCTCAGTACAATCTGCTCTGATGCCGCA
TAGTTAAGCCAGCCCCGACACCCGCCAACACCCGCTGACGCGCCCTGACGGGCTTGTCTGCTCCCGGCAT
CCGCTTACAGACAAGCTGTGACCGTCTCCGGGAGCTGCATGTGTCAGAGGTTTTCACCGTCATCACCGAA
ACGCGCGA
Features (pLannotate 1.2.2; 23 found; start..end, strand, type, name):
     96..200     +  promoter       AmpR promoter: bla
    201..1061    +  CDS            AmpR: β-lactamase; bla; confers resistance to ampicillin, carbenicillin, and related antibiotics
   1232..1820    +  rep_origin     ori: high-copy-number ColE1/pMB1/pBR322/pUC origin of replication
   2003..2095    +  CDS            lacI (fragment): lac repressor; lacI; The lac repressor binds to the lac operator to inhibit transcription in E. coli. This inhibition can be relieved by adding lactose or isopropyl-β-D-thiogalactopyranoside (IPTG).
   2108..2129    +  protein_bind   CAP binding site: CAP binding activates transcription in the presence of cAMP. E. coli catabolite activator protein
   2144..2174    +  promoter       lac promoter: promoter for the E. coli lac operon
   2182..2198    +  protein_bind   lac operator: The lac repressor binds to the lac operator to inhibit transcription in E. coli. This inhibition can be relieved by adding lactose or isopropyl-β-D-thiogalactopyranoside (IPTG). lac repressor encoded by lacI
   2243..2261    +  promoter       T3 promoter: promoter for bacteriophage T3 RNA polymerase
   2274..2297    +  misc_feature   MCS (fragment): pBluescript multiple cloning site
   2316..2757    +  promoter       GAL1 promoter: S. cerevisiae GAL1; inducible promoter, regulated by Gal4
   2789..3127    +  CDS            URA3 (fragment): orotidine-5'-phosphate decarboxylase, required for uracil biosynthesis; S. cerevisiae URA3; yeast auxotrophic marker, counterselectable with 5-fluoroorotic acid (5-FOA)
   3204..3545    -  CDS            URA3 (fragment): orotidine-5'-phosphate decarboxylase, required for uracil biosynthesis; S. cerevisiae URA3; yeast auxotrophic marker, counterselectable with 5-fluoroorotic acid (5-FOA)
   3560..3807    +  terminator     CYC1 terminator: S. cerevisiae CYC1; transcription terminator for CYC1
   3817..3844    +  misc_feature   MCS (fragment): pBluescript multiple cloning site
   3853..3871    -  promoter       T7 promoter: promoter for bacteriophage T7 RNA polymerase
   3879..4034    +  CDS            lacZα (fragment): LacZα fragment of β-galactosidase; lacZ fragment
   4042..4497    +  rep_origin     f1 ori (sequence partly withheld): f1 bacteriophage origin of replication; arrow indicates direction of (+) strand synthesis
   4498..4549    -  misc_feature   bom (fragment): basis of mobility region from pBR322
   4757..5416    -  CDS            HIS3: imidazoleglycerol-phosphate dehydratase, required for histidine biosynthesis; S. cerevisiae HIS3; yeast auxotrophic marker
   5417..5603    -  promoter       HIS3 promoter: S. cerevisiae HIS3
   5653..5733    +  CDS            MRM1 (fragment): MRM1_YEAST - Also known as PET56 From Saccharomyces cerevisiae (strain ATCC 204508 / S288c) (Baker's yeast).
   5734..5783    -  misc_feature   bom (fragment): basis of mobility region from pBR322
   5885..1       -  CDS            rop (fragment) (across the origin): Rop protein, which maintains plasmids at low copy number; rop
