[The description below was written by a language model from this plasmid's Addgene catalogue record and pLannotate feature annotations shown in this document.]
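Description:
pRS403-PGAL1-hpSC_URA3 is a yeast integrating expression plasmid built on the pRS403 backbone. It was designed to produce a hairpin RNA directed against the Saccharomyces cerevisiae URA3 transcript. Like other pRS40x vectors, it has no annotated yeast origin of replication or centromere, so stable maintenance in yeast depends on integration into the genome. Transformants are selected through the HIS3 auxotrophic marker, which is expressed from its own promoter. In E. coli the plasmid replicates from a high-copy ColE1/pUC-type origin and is selected with ampicillin via β-lactamase. An f1 origin and remnants of the pBluescript lacZα/multiple cloning region, flanked by T3 and T7 promoters, are also present.

The payload is an expression cassette inserted between NotI and SalI, consisting of the galactose-inducible GAL1 promoter, the URA3 silencing construct and the CYC1 terminator. According to the depositor, a 339 bp segment of URA3 taken from pRS406 was cloned in the sense orientation and again in the antisense orientation, replacing the GFP arms of an earlier pYES2.1-based silencing construct. The two arms are separated by a rad9 intron sequence that serves as the loop. The feature table agrees with this, showing two opposed URA3 fragments with a short spacer between them. Transcription under galactose should therefore yield an RNA that folds back into a long double-stranded stem, a substrate for Dicer-type processing into small RNAs. The associated publication concerns RNAi in budding yeast, which suggests use as a silencing trigger against endogenous URA3, whose loss can be scored by uracil auxotrophy or 5-FOA resistance. The repository noted a single-nucleotide mismatch within the URA3 sequence that is not considered functionally significant.
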