Addgene plasmid #22317: pRS403-PGAL1-hpSC_URA3
Depositing lab: David Bartel. Depositing organization: Whitehead Institute for Biomedical Research. Publication: RNAi in budding yeast. Drinnenberg IA, Weinberg DE, Xie KT, Mower JP, Wolfe KH, Fink GR, Bartel DP. Science. 2009 Oct 23;326(5952):544-550. doi: 10.1126/science.1176945. Epub 2009 Sep 10. PubMed 19745116.
Backbone
  Vector backbone: pRS403
  Backbone size w/o insert (bp): 4456
  Vector type: Yeast Expression ; Integrating plasmid
  Selectable markers: HIS3
Growth in bacteria
  Bacterial resistance: Ampicillin, 100 μg/mL
  Growth temperature: 37°C
  Growth strain: SURE
  Growth instructions: Provided in SURE cells (Stratagene)
  Copy number: Unknown
Gene/Insert
  Gene/Insert name: URA hairpin
  gRNA/shRNA sequence: see View Sequence link below
  Cloning method: Restriction Enzyme; 5′ cloning site NotI (not destroyed); 3′ cloning site SalI (not destroyed)
  Sequencing primers: 5′ T3; 3′ CYC1
Terms and licenses: Academic/Nonprofit Terms; Industry Terms: Not Available to Industry
Depositor comments: 339bp of URA3 sequence from pRS406 was cloned into pYES2.1 GFP weak silencing construct in the sense orientation between PvuII and XhoI (replacing the GFP) and in antisense between EcoRI and XbaI sites. The expression cassette containing GAL1 promoter, URA3 silencing construct and CYC1 terminator was moved into pRS403. The URA3 insert sequence can be found by clicking on the "View sequence" link. The rad9 intron loop is shown in upper case letters. Please note that Addgene's sequencing results found a single nucleotide mismatch in the URA3 sequence at bp#3470 when compared to the full plasmid sequence provided by the depositing laboratory. This mismatch is not a concern for the function of the plasmid.
How to cite: pRS403-PGAL1-hpSC_URA3 was a gift from David Bartel (Addgene plasmid # 22317 ; http://n2t.net/addgene:22317 ; RRID:Addgene_22317)
