>Addgene plasmid #22317 | pRS403-PGAL1-hpSC_URA3 | depositor partial sequence | sequence record 45192 | Insert sequence with the rad9 intron loop in uppercase letters
TAAAGGCATTATCCGCCAAGTACAATTTTTTACTCTTCGAAGACAGAAAATTTGCTGACATTGGTAATAC
AGTCAAATTGCAGTACTCTGCGGGTGTATACAGAATAGCAGAATGGGCAGACATTACGAATGCACACGGT
GTGGTGGGCCCAGGTATTGTTAGCGGTTTGAAGCAGGCGGCAGAAGAAGTAACAAAGGAACCTAGAGGCC
TTTTGATGTTAGCAGAATTGTCATGCAAGGGCTCCCTATCTACTGGAGAATATACTAAGGGTACTGTTGA
CATTGCGAAGAGCGACAAAGATTTTGTTATCGGCTTTATTGCTCAAAGAGACATGGGTGCTCGAGAAAAT
CAGGTGTGTTGGAACTTTTTTCAAACCTTACTAAACATTGAAACTAATTGGTAAAGATAGAGGAATTCCA
CCCATGTCTCTTTGAGCAATAAAGCCGATAACAAAATCTTTGTCGCTCTTCGCAATGTCAACAGTACCCT
TAGTATATTCTCCAGTAGATAGGGAGCCCTTGCATGACAATTCTGCTAACATCAAAAGGCCTCTAGGTTC
CTTTGTTACTTCTTCTGCCGCCTGCTTCAAACCGCTAACAATACCTGGGCCCACCACACCGTGTGCATTC
GTAATGTCTGCCCATTCTGCTATTCTGTATACACCCGCAGAGTACTGCAATTTGACTGTATTACCAATGT
CAGCAAATTTTCTGTCTTCGAAGAGTAAAAAATTGTACTTGGCGGATAATGCCTTTA
