>Addgene plasmid #22317 | pRS403-PGAL1-hpSC_URA3 | addgene partial sequence | sequence record 47909 | CYC1 5'-GCGTGAATGTAAGCGTGAC-3'
GGCATTATCCGCCAAGTACAATTTTTTACTCTTCGAAGACAGAAAATTTGCTGACATTGGTAATACAGTC
AGATTGCAGTACTCTGCGGGTGTATACAGAATAGCAGAATGGGCAGACATTACGAATGCACACGGTGTGG
TGGGCCCAGGTATTGTTAGCGGTTTGAAGCAGGCGGCAGAAGAAGTAACAAAGGAACCTAGAGGCCTTTT
GATGTTAGCAGAATTGTCATGCAAGGGCTCCCTATCTACTGGAGAATATACTAAGGGTACTGTTGACATT
GCGAAGAGCGACAAAGATTTTGTTATCGGCTTTATTGCTCAAAGAGACATGGGTGGAATTCCTCTATCTT
TACCAATTAGTTTCAATGTTTAGTAAGGTTTGAAAAAAGTTCCAACACACCTGATTTTCTCGAGAA
